>Addgene plasmid #195935 | L1P56 | addgene full sequence | sequence record 386971 | Addgene NGS Result
ATGTTCAATTAGCTTTTCAATTATGAATATATATATCAATTATTGGTCGCCCTTGGCTTGTGGACAATGC
GCTACGCGCACCGGCTCCGCCCGTGGACAACCGCAAGCGGTTGCCCACCGTCGAGCGCCTTTGCCCACAA
CCCGGCGGCCGGCCGCAACAGATCGTTTTATAAATTTTTTTTTTTGAAAAAGAAAAAGCCCGAAAGGCGG
CAACCTCTCGGGCTTCTGGATTTCCGATCCCCGGAATTAGATCTTGGCAGGATATATTGTGGTGTAACGT
TATCGATCTGGATTTTAGTACTGGATTTTGGTTTTAGGAATTAGAAATTTTATTGATAGAAGTATTTTAC
AAATACAAATACATACTAAGGGTTTCTTATATGCTCAACACATGAGCGAAACCCTATAAGAACCCTAATT
TCCCTTATCGGGAAACTACTCACACATTATTTATGGAGAAAATAGAGAGAGATAGATTTGTAGAGAGAGA
CTGGTGATTTCAGCGTACCGAATTAATTCCTGAATCACTGCGACCGGCCCTCCCGCGACCCAGCCGAGCG
AGCTTAGCGAACTGTGGACGAGAACTGTGCCACCAAGCGTAAGGCCGTTCTCTCGCATTTGCCTTGCTAG
GCTCGCGCGAGTTGCTGGCTGAGGCGTTCTCGAAATCAGCTCTTGTTCGGTCGGCATCTACTCTATTCCT
TTGCCCTCGGACGAGTGCTGGGGCGTCGGTTTCCACTATCGGCGAGTACTTCTACACAGCCATCGGTCCA
GACGGCCGCGCTTCTGCGGGCGATTTGTGTACGCCCGACAGTCCCGGCTCCGGATCGGACGATTGCGTCG
CATCGACCCTGCGCCCAAGCTGCATCATCGAAATTGCCGTCAACCAAGCTCTGATAGAGTTGGTCAAGAC
CAATGCGGAGCATATACGCCCGGAGCCTTGGCGATCCTGCAAGCTCCGGATGCCTCCGCTCGAAGTAGCG
CGTCTGCTGCTCCATACAAGCCAACCACGGCCTCCAGAAGAAGATGTTGGCGACCTCGTATTGGGAATCC
CCGAACATCGCCTCGCTCCAGTCAATGACCGCTGTTATGCGGCCATTGTCCGTCAGGACATTGTTGGAGC
CGAAATCCGCGTGCACGAGGTGCCGGACTTCGGGGCAGTCCTCGGCCCAAAGCATCAGCTCATCGAGAGC
CTGCGCGACGGACGCACTGACGGTGTCGTCCATCACAGTTTGCCAGTGATACACATGGGGATCAGCAATC
GCGCATATGAAATCACGCCATGTAGTGTATTGACCGATTCCTTGCGGTCCGAATGGGCCGAACCCGCTCG
TCTGGCTAAGATCGGCCGCAGCGATAGCATCCATAGCCTCCGCGACCGGCTGAAGAACAGCGGGCAGTTC
GGTTTCAGGCAGGTCTTGCAACGTGACACCCTGTGCACGGCGGGAGATGCAATAGGTCAGGCTCTCGCTG
AACTCCCCAATGTCAAGCACTTCCGGAATCGGGAGCGCGGCCGATGCAAAGTGCCGATAAACATAACGAT
CTTTGTAGAAACCATCGGCGCAGCTATTTACCCGCAGGACATATCCACGCCCTCCTACATCGAAGCTGAA
AGCACGAGATTCTTCGCCCTCCGAGAGCTGCATCAGGTCGGAGACGCTGTCGAACTTTTCGATCAGAAAC
TTCTCGACAGACGTCGCGGTGAGTTCAGGCTTTTTCATAGGGGGGATCAGCTTGGGCTGTCCTCTCCAAA
TGAAATGAACTTCCTTATATAGAGGAAGGGTCTTGCGAAGGATAGTGGGATTGTGCGTCATCCCTTACGT
CAGTGGAGATGTCACATCAATCCACTTGCTTTGAAGACGTGGTTGGAACGTCTTCTTTTTCCACGATGCT
CCTCGTGGGTGGGGGTCCATCTTTGGGACCACTGTCGGCAGAGGCATCTTGAATGATAGCCTTTCCTTTA
TCGCAATGATGGCATTTGTAGGAGCCACCTTCCTTTTCTACTGTCCTTTCGATGAAGTGACAGATAGCTG
GGCAATGGAATCCGAGGAGGTTTCCCGAAATTACCCTTTGTTGAAAAGTCTCAATAGCCCTTTGGTCTTC
TGAGACTGTATCTTTGACATTTTTGGAGTAGGGGTACGATAACATTAACGCTTACAATTTCCATTCGCCA
TTCAGGCTGCGCAACTGTTGGGAAGGGCGATCGGTGCGGGCCTCTTCGCTATTACGCCAGCTGGCGAAAG
GGGGATGTGCTGCAAGGCGATTAAGTTGGGTAACGCCAGGGTTTTCCCAGTCACGACGTTGTAAAACGAC
GGCCAGTGAATTGTAATACGACTCACTATAGGGCTTGGAGGAATTCCAATCCCACAAAAATCTGAGCTTA
ACAGCACAGTTGCTCCTCTCAGAGCAGAATCGGGTATTCAACACCCTCATATCAACTACTACGTTGTGTA
TAACGGTCCACATGCCGGTATATACGATGACTGGGGTTGTACAAAGGCGGCAACAAACGGCGTTCCCGGA
GTTGCACACAAGAAATTTGCCACTATTACAGAGGCAAGAGCAGCAGCTGACGCGTACACAACAAGTCAGC
AAACAGACAGGTTGAACTTCATCCCCAAAGGAGAAGCTCAACTCAAGCCCAAGAGCTTTGCTAAGGCCCT
AACAAGCCCACCAAAGCAAAAAGCCCACTGGCTCACGCTAGGAACCAAAAGGCCCAGCAGTGATCCAGCC
CCAAAAGAGATCTCCTTTGCCCCGGAGATTACAATGGACGATTTCCTCTATCTTTACGATCTAGGAAGGA
AGTTCGAAGGTGAAGGTGACGACACTATGTTCACCACTGATAATGAGAAGGTTAGCCTCTTCAATTTCAG
AAAGAATGCTGACCCACAGATGGTTAGAGAGGCCTACGCAGCAAGTCTCATCAAGACGATCTACCCGAGT
AACAATCTCCAGGAGATCAAATACCTTCCCAAGAAGGTTAAAGATGCAGTCAAAAGATTCAGGACTAATT
GCATCAAGAACACAGAGAAAGACATATTTCTCAAGATCAGAAGTACTATTCCAGTATGGACGATTCAAGG
CTTGCTTCATAAACCAAGGCAAGTAATAGAGATTGGAGTCTCTAAAAAGGTAGTTCCTACTGAATCTAAG
GCCATGCATGGAGTCTAAGATTCAAATCGAGGATCTAACAGAACTCGCCGTCAAGACTGGCGAACAGTTC
ATACAGAGTCTTTTACGACTCAATGACAAGAAGAAAATCTTCGTCAACATGGTGGAGCACGACACTCTGG
TCTACTCCAAAAATGTCAAAGATACAGTCTCAGAAGATCAAAGGGCTATTGAGACTTTTCAACAAAGGAT
AATTTCGGGAAACCTCCTCGGATTCCATTGCCCAGCTATCTGTCACTTCATCGAAAGGACAGTAGAAAAG
GAAGGTGGCTCCTACAAATGCCATCATTGCGATAAAGGAAAGGCTATCATTCAAGATCTCTCTGCCGACA
GTGGTCCCAAAGATGGACCCCCACCCACGAGGAGCATCGTGGAAAAAGAAGAGGTTCCAACCACGTCTAC
AAAGCAAGTGGATTGATGTGACATCTCCACTGACGTAAGGGATGACGCACAATCCCACTATCCTTCGCAA
GACCCTTCCTCTATATAAGGAAGTTCATTTCATTTGGAGAGGACACGCTCGAGTATAAGAGCTCATTTTT
ACAACAATTACCAACAACAACAAACAACAAACAACATTACAATTACATTTACAATTATCGATACAATGCA
AATCTTCGTTAAAACTCTGACGGGCAAAACGATCACGTTAGAAGTAGAGCCATCCGATACGATAGAAAAC
GTGAAGGCTAAAATTCAGGACAAAGAGGGAATACCGCCTGACCAACAGAGGCTCATTTTTGCAGGCAAGC
AGCTTGAAGATGGTCGAACACTGAGTGATTACAACATCCAAAAGGAGAGCACTCTGCATCTAGTCTTACG
TCTGCGAGGGGGCCAACATGGTAGCGGTGCGTGGTTGCTGCCCGTGAGTCTCGTGAAGAGGAAGACGACT
CTTGCTGGAGCCGACACGTATGCCGGCGCTTATGATAGACAATCAAGAGAAAGAGAGAACTCTTCTGCCG
CCTCTCCAGCTACACAGAGATCTGCCAACGAGGATAAAGCTGCTGATTTACAAAGAGAGGTAGAGAGAGA
TGGGGGTAGGTTTAGATTTGTGGGTCATTTCTCTGAGGCTCCTGGTACATCAGCCTTTGGTACTGCTGAA
CGGCCTGAATTTGAAAGAATATTAAATGAGTGTCGGGCCGGTCGACTAAATATGATAATAGTTTATGATG
TATCTAGGTTCAGTAGACTCAAAGTTATGGATGCAATTCCGATCGTGAGCGAGCTACTTGCACTCGGTGT
TACTATCGTAAGTACACAAGAAGGTGTATTCAGGCAGGGTAATGTGATGGACCTTATACACCTTATTATG
CGACTCGACGCTAGCCATAAAGAGTCATCACTGAAGAGTGCTAAAATCTTGGACACCAAGAACCTGCAAA
GGGAGCTTGGAGGCTATGTAGGAGGAAAAGCTCCGTATGGTTTCGAACTCGTGAGTGAGACAAAAGAGAT
TACCAGAAATGGTAGGATGGTGAACGTGGTTATTAATAAGCTAGCTCATAGCACAACCCCTCTCACAGGG
CCTTTTGAGTTCGAACCTGACGTTATTAGATGGTGGTGGAGAGAGATCAAAACTCACAAACATCTTCCAT
TTAAGCCAGGTAGCCAGGCTGCTATCCACCCTGGATCTATCACTGGGCTTTGTAAAAGGATGGATGCTGA
CGCAGTGCCAACTCGAGGGGAAACAATCGGTAAGAAGACTGCATCTTCCGCTTGGGATCCCGCTACAGTT
ATGAGAATCCTTCGGGATCCGCGTATTGCTGGATTCGCCGCAGAAGTCATTTATAAGAAAAAACCTGATG
GTACTCCTACTACAAAAATCGAAGGTTATAGGATCCAAAGGGATCCTATTACTTTGCGTCCAGTTGAATT
AGACTGTGGACCGATCATCGAACCTGCCGAGTGGTACGAGTTGCAGGCCTGGCTTGATGGTAGAGGGCGT
GGAAAGGGTTTATCTCGGGGACAGGCAATTTTGTCAGCAATGGATAAGCTTTATTGTGAGTGTGGGGCTG
TTATGACATCAAAACGTGGAGAAGAGTCAATCAAGGATTCTTACAGGTGCAGACGTCGTAAAGTGGTGGA
CCCTTCTGCTCCAGGACAGCATGAGGGTACATGCAACGTTTCTATGGCTGCTCTTGATAAATTTGTGGCC
GAACGTATTTTCAACAAGATTAGACACGCTGAAGGGGATGAGGAAACTTTAGCTCTTCTTTGGGAGGCTG
CCCGGCGTTTTGGTAAGCTAACAGAGGCACCAGAAAAAAGTGGCGAAAGAGCTAATTTGGTAGCCGAAAG
AGCAGACGCCTTGAATGCATTGGAAGAACTTTACGAAGATAGGGCTGCCGGAGCATATGATGGACCAGTT
GGTCGGAAGCATTTCAGGAAGCAACAAGCTGCACTAACTTTGAGACAGCAAGGCGCAGAGGAGCGACTCG
CAGAGCTTGAGGCCGCCGAGGCCCCAAAGCTTCCACTCGATCAATGGTTTCCTGAGGATGCCGACGCTGA
TCCTACAGGTCCAAAGAGCTGGTGGGGAAGAGCTAGCGTAGACGATAAGAGAGTGTTTGTGGGTCTATTT
GTTGACAAGATTGTAGTTACTAAGTCCACTACGGGTCGAGGACAGGGCACTCCCATCGAAAAGAGAGCCA
GTATTACCTGGGCAAAGCCTCCAACCGATGATGATGAAGACGATGCACAAGATGGTACCGAGGATGTGGC
AGCACCAAAAAAAAAGAGGAAGGTGTAAGCTTAGAGACTCTTATCAAGAATCCCATCTCTTGCTTGCTTT
TTTTTGTTGTCTTCCCTTTGATAGGGTTTGTTTTTCTTGTTTCAGTGACTTTCTATGTTAAAAGATAATG
TCAGTAAAAGGATTTGGTTTTCTATTATTCTGAATCGATTACGGAAGATTCTTGCTTAATTCCAATCTAT
ACAAGTATCGTGAAATAATGACCGTTTATGTGATTAGGAGACGTGTTTCATTAATAAAATATAAGATCAA
TACATTGTTAGTAGTGATAAACTATGTACAAATTGTATTGATTGTAAAAGAAACACAATAGGTTCCTTTT
TTCTACAATATATTGTGACAGACTCTCTGTTTTAACGAATGAATTAAATTTGTCAACGAAAAAATTAAAG
AATGATGTGATCACTTTGCACCTTGGTTCATCTTCAGAGGCTTCTGCATGTTCCATGCATTGAGGCTCTC
TACGGTCACAGGTTGTGAGCCGTTGTTAAAGACAAACAAATGCGCTACCACAGAATCAGGGGATAACGCA
GGAAAGAACATGAAGGCCTTGACAGGATATATTGGCGGGTAAACTAAGTCGCTGTATGTGTTTGTTTGAG
ATCTCATGTGAGCAAAAGGCCAGCAAAAGGCCAGGAACCGTAAAAAGGCCGCGTTGCTGGCGTTTTTCCA
TAGGCTCCGCCCCCCTGACGAGCATCACAAAAATCGACGCTCAAGTCAGAGGTGGCGAAACCCGACAGGA
CTATAAAGATACCAGGCGTTTCCCCCTGGAAGCTCCCTCGTGCGCTCTCCTGTTCCGACCCTGCCGCTTA
CCGGATACCTGTCCGCCTTTCTCCCTTCGGGAAGCGTGGCGCTTTCTCATAGCTCACGCTGTAGGTATCT
CAGTTCGGTGTAGGTCGTTCGCTCCAAGCTGGGCTGTGTGCACGAACCCCCCGTTCAGCCCGACCGCTGC
GCCTTATCCGGTAACTATCGTCTTGAGTCCAACCCGGTAAGACACGACTTATCGCCACTGGCAGCAGCCA
CTGGTAACAGGATTAGCAGAGCGAGGTATGTAGGCGGTGCTACAGAGTTCTTGAAGTGGTGGCCTAACTA
CGGCTACACTAGAAGAACAGTATTTGGTATCTGCGCTCTGCTGAAGCCAGTTACCTTCGGAAGAAGAGTT
GGTAGCTCTTGATCCGGCAAACAAACCACCGCTGGTAGCGGTGGTTTTTTTGTTTGCAAGCAGCAGATTA
CGCGCAGAAAAAAAGGATCTCAAGAAGATCCTTTGATCTTTTCTACGGGGTCTGACGCTCAGTGGAACGA
AAACTCACGTTAAGGGATTTTGGTCATGAGATTATCAAAAAGGATCTTCACCTAGATCCTTTTAAATTAA
AAATGAAGTTTTAAATCAATCTAAAGTACTGAGAGATCCCCTCATAATTTCCCCAAAGCGTAACCATGTG
TGAATAAATTTTGAGCTAGTAGGGTTGCAGCCACGAGTAAGTCTTCCCTTGTTATTGTGTAGCCAGAATG
CCGCAAAACTTCCATGCCTAAGCGAACTGTTGAGAGTACGTTTCGATTTCTGACTGTGTTAGCCTGGAAG
TGCTTGTCCCAACCTTGTTTCTGAGCATGAACGCCCGCAAGCCAACATGTTAGTTGAAGCATCAGGGCGA
TTAGCAGCATGATATCAAAACGCTCTGAGCTGCTCGTTCGGCTATGGCGTAGGCCTAGTCCGTAGGCAGG
ACTTTTCAAGTCTCGGAAGGTTTCTTCAATCTGCATTCGCTTCGAATAGATATTAACAAGTTGTTTGGGT
GTTCGAATTTCAACAGGTAAGTTAGTTGCTAGAACCCATGGCTCCTTTGCCGACGCTGAGTAGATTTTAG
GTGACGGGTGGTGACAATGAGTCCGTGTCGAGCGCTGATTTTTTCGGCCTTTAGAGCGAGATTTATACAA
TAGAATTTGGCATGAGATTGGATTGCTTTTAGTCAGCCTCTTATAGCCTAAAGTCTTTGAGTGACTAGAT
GACATATCATGTAAGTTGCTGATAGGTTTCCAGTTTTCCGCTCCTAGGTCTGCATATTGTACTTTTCCTC
TTACTCGACTTAACCAGTACCAACCCAGCTTCTCAACGGATTTATACCATGGCACTTTAAAGCCAGCATC
ACTGACAATGAGCGGTGTGGTGTTACTCGGTAGAATGCTCGCAAGGTCGGCTAGAAATTGGTCATGAGCT
TTCTTTGAACATTGCTCTGAAAGCGGGAACGCTTTCTCATAAAGAGTAACAGAACGACCGTGTAGTGCGA
CTGAAGCTCGCAATACCATAAGTCGTTTTTGCTCACGAATATCAGACCAGTCAACAAGTACAATGGGCAT
CGTATTGCCCGAACAGATAAAGCTAGCATGCCAACGGTATACAGCGAGTCGCTCTTTGTGGAGGTGACGA
TTACCTAACAATCGGTCGATTCGTTTGATGTTATGTTTTGTTCTCGCTTTGGTTGGCAGGTTACGGCCAA
GTTCGGTAAGAGTGAGAGTTTTACAGTCAAGTAATGCGTGGCAAGCCAACGTTAAGCTGTTGAGTCGTTT
TAAGTGTAATTCGGGGCAGAATTGGTAAAGAGAGTCGTGTAAAATATCGAGTTCGCACATCTTGTTGTCT
GATTATTGATTTTTCGCGAAACCATTTGATCATATGACAAGATGTGTATCCACCTTAACTTAATGATTTT
TACCAAAATCATTAGGGGATTCATCAGTCTAAAGTATATATGTGTAACATTGGTCTAGTGATTAGAAAAA
CTCATCGAGCATCAAATGAAACTGCAATTTATTCATATCAGGATTATCAATACCATATTTTTGAAAAAGC
CGTTTCTGTAATGAAGGAGAAAACTCACCGAGGCAGTTCCATAGGATGGCAAGATCCTGGTATCGGTCTG
CGATTCCGACTCGTCCAACATCAATACAACCTATTAATTTCCCCTCGTCAAAAATAAGGTTATCAAGTGA
GAAATCACCATGAGTGACGACTGAATCCGGTGAGAATGGCAAAAGTTTATGCATTTCTTTCCAGACTTGT
TCAACAGGCCAGCCATTACGCTCGTCATCAAAATCACTCGCATCAACCAAACCGTTATTCATTCGTGATT
GCGCCTGAGCGAGACGAAATACGCGATCGCTGTTAAAAGGACAATTACAAACAGGAATCGAATGCAACCG
GCGCAGGAACACTGCCAGCGCATCAACAATATTTTCACCTGAATCAGGATATTCTTCTAATACCTGGAAT
GCTGTTTTCCCTGGGATCGCAGTGGTGAGTAACCATGCATCATCAGGAGTACGGATAAAATGCTTGATGG
TCGGAAGAGGCATAAATTCCGTCAGCCAGTTTAGTCTGACCATCTCATCTGTAACATCATTGGCAACGCT
ACCTTTGCCATGTTTCAGAAACAACTCTGGCGCATCGGGCTTCCCATACAATCGGTAGATTGTCGCACCT
GATTGCCCGACATTATCGCGAGCCCATTTATACCCATATAAATCAGCATCCATGTTGGAATTTAATCGCG
GCCTTGAGCAAGACGTTTCCCGTTGAATATGGCTCATAACACCCCTTGTATTACTGTTTATGTAAGCAGA
CAGTTTTATTGTTCATGATGATATATTTTTATCTTGTGCAATGTAACATCAGAGATTTTGAGACACAACG
TGGCTTTGTTGAATAAATCGAACTTTTGCTGAGTTGAAGGATCAGATCACGCATCTTCCCGACAACGCAG
ACCGTTCCGTGGCAAAGCAAAAGTTCAAAATCACCAACTGGTCCACCTACAACAAAGCTCTCATCAACCG
TGGCTCCCTCACTTTCTGGCTGGATGATGGGGCGATTCAGGCGATCCCCATCCAACAGCCCGCCGTCGAG
CGGGCTTTTTTATCCCCGGAAGCCTGTGGATAGAGGGTAGTTATCCACGTGAAACCGCTAATGCCCCGCA
AAGCCTTGATTCACGGGGCTTTCCGGCCCGCTCCAAAAACTATCCACGTGAAATCGCTAATCAGGGTACG
TGAAATCGCTAATCGGAGTACGTGAAATCGCTAATAAGGTCACGTGAAATCGCTAATCAAAAAGGCACGT
GAGAACGCTAATAGCCCTTTCAGATCAACAGCTTGCAAACACCCCTCGCTCCGGCAAGTAGTTACAGCAA
GTAGT
Features (pLannotate 1.2.2; 20 found; start..end, strand, type, name):
    255..277     +  misc_feature   LB T-DNA repeat: left border repeat from nopaline C58 T-DNA (truncated)
    285..461     -  polyA_signal   CaMV poly(A) signal: cauliflower mosaic virus polyadenylation signal
    511..675     -  CDS            yokD (fragment): YOKD_BACSU - Experimental evidence at protein level: Swiss-Prot protein existence level 1. May contribute to antibiotic resistance. From Bacillus subtilis (strain 168).
    696..1718    -  CDS            hph: KHYB_ECOLX - Experimental evidence at protein level: Swiss-Prot protein existence level 1. The aminoglycoside phosphotransferases achieve inactivation of their antibiotic substrates by phosphorylation. Only phosphorylates hygromycin and closely related compounds such as demethyl analogs and destomycin. From Escherichia coli.
   1738..2083    -  promoter       CaMV 35S promoter: strong constitutive promoter from cauliflower mosaic virus
   1740..1786    -  promoter       minimal CaMV 35S promoter: minimal 35S promoter from cauliflower mosaic virus
   2164..2321    -  CDS            lacZα (fragment): LacZα fragment of β-galactosidase; lacZ fragment
   2324..2342    +  promoter       T7 promoter: promoter for bacteriophage T7 RNA polymerase
   2350..3156    +  CDS            IBMP_CAMVB (fragment): Experimental evidence at protein level: Swiss-Prot protein existence level 1. Enhances the ribosomal termination-reinitiation event leading to the translation of major open reading frames on the polycistronic viral RNAs. From Cauliflower mosaic virus (strain Bari 1) (CaMV).
   3340..3685    +  promoter       CaMV 35S promoter: strong constitutive promoter from cauliflower mosaic virus
   3637..3683    +  promoter       minimal CaMV 35S promoter: minimal 35S promoter from cauliflower mosaic virus
   3714..3767    +  misc_feature   TMV Ω: translational enhancer from the tobacco mosaic virus 5'-leader sequence (Gallie et al., 1988)
   3776..4003    +  CDS            UBIQ_CERCA: Experimental evidence at protein level: Swiss-Prot protein existence level 1. Ubiquitin exists either covalently attached to another protein, or free (unanchored). When covalently bound, it is conjugated to target proteins via an isopeptide bond either as a monomer (monoubiquitin), a polymer linked via different Lys residues of the ubiquitin (polyubiquitin chains) or a linear polymer linked via the initiator Met of the ubiquitin (linear polyubiquitin chains). Polyubiquitin chains, when attached to a target protein, have different functions depending on the Lys residue of the ubiquitin that is
   6314..6472    -  CDS            CWINV2 (fragment): INV2_ARATH - Also known as BFRUCT2. Experimental evidence at transcript level: Swiss-Prot protein existence level 2. From Arabidopsis thaliana (Mouse-ear cress).
   6460..6484    +  misc_feature   RB T-DNA repeat: right border repeat from nopaline C58 T-DNA
   6575..7163    -  rep_origin     ori: high-copy-number ColE1/pMB1/pBR322/pUC origin of replication
   8522..8591    +  ncRNA          RNA-OUT: Accession: RF00240 - RNA-OUT
   8672..9487    -  CDS            KanR: aminoglycoside phosphotransferase; aph(3')-Ia; confers resistance to kanamycin in bacteria or G418 (Geneticin®) in eukaryotes
   9672..9773    +  CDS            TRA2_ECOLX (fragment): Protein predicted: Swiss-Prot protein existence level 4. Required for transposition of transposon Tn903. From Escherichia coli.
   9778..128     +  rep_origin     pSa ori (across the origin): origin of replication from bacterial plasmid pSa
