[The description below was written by a language model from this plasmid's Addgene catalogue record and pLannotate feature annotations shown in this document.]
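Description:
L1P56 is a Level 1 plant expression plasmid built on the pGII-L1-Rep backbone, a pGreenII-style binary vector for T-DNA delivery into plants. It is maintained in E. coli at high copy through a ColE1/pUC-type origin and selected with kanamycin (aph(3')-Ia). It also carries the pSa origin, which in binary vectors of this type supports replication in Agrobacterium. The depositor notes that an IS4 transposon has inserted into the backbone and considers it functionally irrelevant. This probably explains the unannotated stretch between the ColE1 origin and the KanR gene, and why the sequenced plasmid, at about 10.1 kb, is larger than the stated backbone and insert sizes combined.

Two expression units lie between the nopaline-type left and right T-DNA border repeats. Near the left border, in reverse orientation, a CaMV 35S promoter drives the hygromycin phosphotransferase gene (hph) with a CaMV polyadenylation signal, allowing hygromycin selection of transformed plants. The payload is p35S:UbGln:PhiC31-NLS:tUBQ1, in which a long CaMV 35S promoter region (its upstream part is annotated as a fragment of a CaMV coding sequence) and the TMV Ω translational enhancer drive a ubiquitin coding sequence fused to PhiC31 integrase carrying a nuclear localization signal, terminated by tUBQ1. The automated feature table does not annotate the integrase, NLS or terminator, which presumably occupy the unannotated span after ubiquitin. The "UbGln" name suggests a ubiquitin fusion that is cleaved to expose an N-terminal glutamine, a standard way to tune protein stability via the N-degron pathway, though the record does not say this. The plasmid supplies constitutively expressed PhiC31 serine integrase as part of an integrase toolbox for recording gene expression during plant development.
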