Addgene plasmid #195935: L1P56
Purpose: Level 1 PhiC31 cassette with constitutive promoter : p35S:UbGln:PhiC31-NLS:tUBQ1
Depositing lab: Jennifer Nemhauser. Depositing organization: University of Washington. Publication: An integrase toolbox to record gene-expression during plant development. Guiziou S, Maranas CJ, Chu JC, Nemhauser JL. Nat Commun. 2023 Apr 3;14(1):1844. doi: 10.1038/s41467-023-37607-5. PubMed 37012288.
Backbone
  Vector backbone: pGII-L1-Rep
  Backbone size w/o insert (bp): 4708
  Vector type: Plant Expression
  Selectable markers: Hygromycin
Growth in bacteria
  Bacterial resistance: Kanamycin, 50 μg/mL
  Growth temperature: 37°C
  Growth strain: DH5alpha
  Copy number: High Copy
Gene/Insert
  Gene/Insert name: p35S:UbGln:PhiC31-NLS:tUBQ1
  Species: Synthetic
  Insert size (bp): 4070
  Cloning method: Restriction Enzyme; 5′ cloning site Unknown (unknown if destroyed)
Terms and licenses: Academic/Nonprofit Terms; Industry Terms: Not Available to Industry
Depositor comments: IS4 Transposon present in plasmid backbone. This is a known insertion and is not of any functional concern.
How to cite: L1P56 was a gift from Jennifer Nemhauser (Addgene plasmid # 195935 ; http://n2t.net/addgene:195935 ; RRID:Addgene_195935)
